>Addgene plasmid #63602 | pX330A_FokI-1x2 | depositor full sequence | sequence record 105856 | pX330A_FokI-1x2 sequence 9477 bps
AGGTACCCGTTACATAACTTACGGTAAATGGCCCGCCTGGCTGACCGCCCAACGACCCCCGCCCATTGAC
GTCAATAGTAACGCCAATAGGGACTTTCCATTGACGTCAATGGGTGGAGTATTTACGGTAAACTGCCCAC
TTGGCAGTACATCAAGTGTATCATATGCCAAGTACGCCCCCTATTGACGTCAATGACGGTAAATGGCCCG
CCTGGCATTGTGCCCAGTACATGACCTTATGGGACTTTCCTACTTGGCAGTACATCTACGTATTAGTCAT
CGCTATTACCATGGTCGAGGTGAGCCCCACGTTCTGCTTCACTCTCCCCATCTCCCCCCCCTCCCCACCC
CCAATTTTGTATTTATTTATTTTTTAATTATTTTGTGCAGCGATGGGGGCGGGGGGGGGGGGGGGGCGCG
CGCCAGGCGGGGCGGGGCGGGGCGAGGGGCGGGGCGGGGCGAGGCGGAGAGGTGCGGCGGCAGCCAATCA
GAGCGGCGCGCTCCGAAAGTTTCCTTTTATGGCGAGGCGGCGGCGGCGGCGGCCCTATAAAAAGCGAAGC
GCGCGGCGGGCGGGAGTCGCTGCGACGCTGCCTTCGCCCCGTGCCCCGCTCCGCCGCCGCCTCGCGCCGC
CCGCCCCGGCTCTGACTGACCGCGTTACTCCCACAGGTGAGCGGGCGGGACGGCCCTTCTCCTCCGGGCT
GTAATTAGCTGAGCAAGAGGTAAGGGTTTAAGGGATGGTTGGTTGGTGGGGTATTAATGTTTAATTACCT
GGAGCACCTGCCTGAAATCACTTTTTTTCAGGTTGGACCGGTGCCACCATGCCTAAGAAGAAGCGGAAGG
TGAGCTCCCAACTCGTGAAGAGTGAACTTGAGGAGAAAAAGTCGGAGCTGCGGCACAAATTGAAATACGT
ACCGCATGAATACATCGAACTTATCGAAATTGCTAGGAACTCGACTCAAGACAGAATCCTTGAGATGAAG
GTAATGGAGTTCTTTATGAAGGTTTATGGATACCGAGGGAAGCATCTCGGTGGATCACGAAAACCCGACG
GAGCAATCTATACGGTGGGGAGCCCGATTGATTACGGAGTGATCGTCGACACGAAAGCCTACAGCGGTGG
GTACAATCTTCCCATCGGGCAGGCAGATGAGATGCAACGTTATGTCGAAGAAAATCAGACCAGGAACAAA
CACATCAATCCAAATGAGTGGTGGAAAGTGTATCCTTCATCAGTGACCGAGTTTAAGTTTTTGTTTGTCT
CTGGGCATTTCAAAGGCAACTATAAGGCCCAGCTCACACGGTTGAATCACATTACGAACTGCAATGGTGC
GGTTTTGTCCGTAGAGGAACTGCTCATTGGTGGAGAAATGATCAAAGCGGGAACTCTGACACTGGAAGAA
GTCAGACGCAAGTTTAACAATGGCGAGATCAATTTCGGTGGCGGTGGATCCGACAAGAAGTACAGCATCG
GCCTGGCCATCGGCACCAACTCTGTGGGCTGGGCCGTGATCACCGACGAGTACAAGGTGCCCAGCAAGAA
ATTCAAGGTGCTGGGCAACACCGACCGGCACAGCATCAAGAAGAACCTGATCGGAGCCCTGCTGTTCGAC
AGCGGCGAAACAGCCGAGGCCACCCGGCTGAAGAGAACCGCCAGAAGAAGATACACCAGACGGAAGAACC
GGATCTGCTATCTGCAAGAGATCTTCAGCAACGAGATGGCCAAGGTGGACGACAGCTTCTTCCACAGACT
GGAAGAGTCCTTCCTGGTGGAAGAGGATAAGAAGCACGAGCGGCACCCCATCTTCGGCAACATCGTGGAC
GAGGTGGCCTACCACGAGAAGTACCCCACCATCTACCACCTGAGAAAGAAACTGGTGGACAGCACCGACA
AGGCCGACCTGCGGCTGATCTATCTGGCCCTGGCCCACATGATCAAGTTCCGGGGCCACTTCCTGATCGA
GGGCGACCTGAACCCCGACAACAGCGACGTGGACAAGCTGTTCATCCAGCTGGTGCAGACCTACAACCAG
CTGTTCGAGGAAAACCCCATCAACGCCAGCGGCGTGGACGCCAAGGCCATCCTGTCTGCCAGACTGAGCA
AGAGCAGACGGCTGGAAAATCTGATCGCCCAGCTGCCCGGCGAGAAGAAGAATGGCCTGTTCGGAAACCT
GATTGCCCTGAGCCTGGGCCTGACCCCCAACTTCAAGAGCAACTTCGACCTGGCCGAGGATGCCAAACTG
CAGCTGAGCAAGGACACCTACGACGACGACCTGGACAACCTGCTGGCCCAGATCGGCGACCAGTACGCCG
ACCTGTTTCTGGCCGCCAAGAACCTGTCCGACGCCATCCTGCTGAGCGACATCCTGAGAGTGAACACCGA
GATCACCAAGGCCCCCCTGAGCGCCTCTATGATCAAGAGATACGACGAGCACCACCAGGACCTGACCCTG
CTGAAAGCTCTCGTGCGGCAGCAGCTGCCTGAGAAGTACAAAGAGATTTTCTTCGACCAGAGCAAGAACG
GCTACGCCGGCTACATTGACGGCGGAGCCAGCCAGGAAGAGTTCTACAAGTTCATCAAGCCCATCCTGGA
AAAGATGGACGGCACCGAGGAACTGCTCGTGAAGCTGAACAGAGAGGACCTGCTGCGGAAGCAGCGGACC
TTCGACAACGGCAGCATCCCCCACCAGATCCACCTGGGAGAGCTGCACGCCATTCTGCGGCGGCAGGAAG
ATTTTTACCCATTCCTGAAGGACAACCGGGAAAAGATCGAGAAGATCCTGACCTTCCGCATCCCCTACTA
CGTGGGCCCTCTGGCCAGGGGAAACAGCAGATTCGCCTGGATGACCAGAAAGAGCGAGGAAACCATCACC
CCCTGGAACTTCGAGGAAGTGGTGGACAAGGGCGCTTCCGCCCAGAGCTTCATCGAGCGGATGACCAACT
TCGATAAGAACCTGCCCAACGAGAAGGTGCTGCCCAAGCACAGCCTGCTGTACGAGTACTTCACCGTGTA
TAACGAGCTGACCAAAGTGAAATACGTGACCGAGGGAATGAGAAAGCCCGCCTTCCTGAGCGGCGAGCAG
AAAAAGGCCATCGTGGACCTGCTGTTCAAGACCAACCGGAAAGTGACCGTGAAGCAGCTGAAAGAGGACT
ACTTCAAGAAAATCGAGTGCTTCGACTCCGTGGAAATCTCCGGCGTGGAAGATCGGTTCAACGCCTCCCT
GGGCACATACCACGATCTGCTGAAAATTATCAAGGACAAGGACTTCCTGGACAATGAGGAAAACGAGGAC
ATTCTGGAAGATATCGTGCTGACCCTGACACTGTTTGAGGACAGAGAGATGATCGAGGAACGGCTGAAAA
CCTATGCCCACCTGTTCGACGACAAAGTGATGAAGCAGCTGAAGCGGCGGAGATACACCGGCTGGGGCAG
GCTGAGCCGGAAGCTGATCAACGGCATCCGGGACAAGCAGTCCGGCAAGACAATCCTGGATTTCCTGAAG
TCCGACGGCTTCGCCAACAGAAACTTCATGCAGCTGATCCACGACGACAGCCTGACCTTTAAAGAGGACA
TCCAGAAAGCCCAGGTGTCCGGCCAGGGCGATAGCCTGCACGAGCACATTGCCAATCTGGCCGGCAGCCC
CGCCATTAAGAAGGGCATCCTGCAGACAGTGAAGGTGGTGGACGAGCTCGTGAAAGTGATGGGCCGGCAC
AAGCCCGAGAACATCGTGATCGAAATGGCCAGAGAGAACCAGACCACCCAGAAGGGACAGAAGAACAGCC
GCGAGAGAATGAAGCGGATCGAAGAGGGCATCAAAGAGCTGGGCAGCCAGATCCTGAAAGAACACCCCGT
GGAAAACACCCAGCTGCAGAACGAGAAGCTGTACCTGTACTACCTGCAGAATGGGCGGGATATGTACGTG
GACCAGGAACTGGACATCAACCGGCTGTCCGACTACGATGTGGACGCCATCGTGCCTCAGAGCTTTCTGA
AGGACGACTCCATCGACAACAAGGTGCTGACCAGAAGCGACAAGAACCGGGGCAAGAGCGACAACGTGCC
CTCCGAAGAGGTCGTGAAGAAGATGAAGAACTACTGGCGGCAGCTGCTGAACGCCAAGCTGATTACCCAG
AGAAAGTTCGACAATCTGACCAAGGCCGAGAGAGGCGGCCTGAGCGAACTGGATAAGGCCGGCTTCATCA
AGAGACAGCTGGTGGAAACCCGGCAGATCACAAAGCACGTGGCACAGATCCTGGACTCCCGGATGAACAC
TAAGTACGACGAGAATGACAAGCTGATCCGGGAAGTGAAAGTGATCACCCTGAAGTCCAAGCTGGTGTCC
GATTTCCGGAAGGATTTCCAGTTTTACAAAGTGCGCGAGATCAACAACTACCACCACGCCCACGACGCCT
ACCTGAACGCCGTCGTGGGAACCGCCCTGATCAAAAAGTACCCTAAGCTGGAAAGCGAGTTCGTGTACGG
CGACTACAAGGTGTACGACGTGCGGAAGATGATCGCCAAGAGCGAGCAGGAAATCGGCAAGGCTACCGCC
AAGTACTTCTTCTACAGCAACATCATGAACTTTTTCAAGACCGAGATTACCCTGGCCAACGGCGAGATCC
GGAAGCGGCCTCTGATCGAGACAAACGGCGAAACCGGGGAGATCGTGTGGGATAAGGGCCGGGATTTTGC
CACCGTGCGGAAAGTGCTGAGCATGCCCCAAGTGAATATCGTGAAAAAGACCGAGGTGCAGACAGGCGGC
TTCAGCAAAGAGTCTATCCTGCCCAAGAGGAACAGCGATAAGCTGATCGCCAGAAAGAAGGACTGGGACC
CTAAGAAGTACGGCGGCTTCGACAGCCCCACCGTGGCCTATTCTGTGCTGGTGGTGGCCAAAGTGGAAAA
GGGCAAGTCCAAGAAACTGAAGAGTGTGAAAGAGCTGCTGGGGATCACCATCATGGAAAGAAGCAGCTTC
GAGAAGAATCCCATCGACTTTCTGGAAGCCAAGGGCTACAAAGAAGTGAAAAAGGACCTGATCATCAAGC
TGCCTAAGTACTCCCTGTTCGAGCTGGAAAACGGCCGGAAGAGAATGCTGGCCTCTGCCGGCGAACTGCA
GAAGGGAAACGAACTGGCCCTGCCCTCCAAATATGTGAACTTCCTGTACCTGGCCAGCCACTATGAGAAG
CTGAAGGGCTCCCCCGAGGATAATGAGCAGAAACAGCTGTTTGTGGAACAGCACAAGCACTACCTGGACG
AGATCATCGAGCAGATCAGCGAGTTCTCCAAGAGAGTGATCCTGGCCGACGCTAATCTGGACAAAGTGCT
GTCCGCCTACAACAAGCACCGGGATAAGCCCATCAGAGAGCAGGCCGAGAATATCATCCACCTGTTTACC
CTGACCAATCTGGGAGCCCCTGCCGCCTTCAAGTACTTTGACACCACCATCGACCGGAAGAGGTACACCA
GCACCAAAGAGGTGCTGGACGCCACCCTGATCCACCAGAGCATCACCGGCCTGTACGAGACACGGATCGA
CCTGTCTCAGCTGGGAGGCGACAAAAGGCCGGCGGCCACGAAAAAGGCCGGCCAGGCAAAAAAGAAAAAG
TAAGAATTCCTAGAGCTCGCTGATCAGCCTCGACTGTGCCTTCTAGTTGCCAGCCATCTGTTGTTTGCCC
CTCCCCCGTGCCTTCCTTGACCCTGGAAGGTGCCACTCCCACTGTCCTTTCCTAATAAAATGAGGAAATT
GCATCGCATTGTCTGAGTAGGTGTCATTCTATTCTGGGGGGTGGGGTGGGGCAGGACAGCAAGGGGGAGG
ATTGGGAAGAGAATAGCAGGCATGCTGGGGAGCGGCCGCAGGAACCCCTAGTGATGGAGTTGGCCACTCC
CTCTCTGCGCGCTCGCTCGCTCACTGAGGCCGGGCGACCAAAGGTCGCCCGACGCCCGGGCTTTGCCCGG
GCGGCCTCAGTGAGCGAGCGAGCGCGCAGCTGCCTGCAGGGGCGCCTGATGCGGTATTTTCTCCTTACGC
ATCTGTGCGGTATTTCACACCGCATA
[142 nt withheld, positions 6047-6188]
C
[141 nt withheld, positions 6190-6330]
CCTTTGACGTTGGAGTCCACGTTCTTT
[37 nt withheld, positions 6358-6394]
ACCCTATCTCGGGCTATTCTTTTGATTTATAAGGGATTTTGCCGATTTCGGCCTATTGGTTAAAAAATGA
GCTGATTTAACAAAAATTTAACGCGAATTTTAACAAAATATTAACGTTTACAATTTTATGGTGCACTCTC
AGTACAATCTGCTCTGATGCCGCATAGTTAAGCCAGCCCCGACACCCGCCAACACCCGCTGACGCGCCCT
GACGGGCTTGTCTGCTCCCGGCATCCGCTTACAGACAAGCTGTGACCGTCTCCGGGAGCTGCATGTGTCA
GAGGTTTTCACCGTCATCACCGAAACGCGCGAGACGAAAGGGCCTCGTGATACGCCTATTTTTATAGGTT
AATGTCATGATAATAATGGTTTCTTAGACGTCAGGTGGCACTTTTCGGGGAAATGTGCGCGGAACCCCTA
TTTGTTTATTTTTCTAAATACATTCAAATATGTATCCGCTCATGAGACAATAACCCTGATAAATGCTTCA
ATAATATTGAAAAAGGAAGAGTATGAGTATTCAACATTTCCGTGTCGCCCTTATTCCCTTTTTTGCGGCA
TTTTGCCTTCCTGTTTTTGCTCACCCAGAAACGCTGGTGAAAGTAAAAGATGCTGAAGATCAGTTGGGTG
CACGAGTGGGTTACATCGAACTGGATCTCAACAGCGGTAAGATCCTTGAGAGTTTTCGCCCCGAAGAACG
TTTTCCAATGATGAGCACTTTTAAAGTTCTGCTATGTGGCGCGGTATTATCCCGTATTGACGCCGGGCAA
GAGCAACTCGGTCGCCGCATACACTATTCTCAGAATGACTTGGTTGAGTACTCACCAGTCACAGAAAAGC
ATCTTACGGATGGCATGACAGTAAGAGAATTATGCAGTGCTGCCATAACCATGAGTGATAACACTGCGGC
CAACTTACTTCTGACAACGATCGGAGGACCGAAGGAGCTAACCGCTTTTTTGCACAACATGGGGGATCAT
GTAACTCGCCTTGATCGTTGGGAACCGGAGCTGAATGAAGCCATACCAAACGACGAGCGTGACACCACGA
TGCCTGTAGCAATGGCAACAACGTTGCGCAAACTATTAACTGGCGAACTACTTACTCTAGCTTCCCGGCA
ACAATTAATAGACTGGATGGAGGCGGATAAAGTTGCAGGACCACTTCTGCGCTCGGCCCTTCCGGCTGGC
TGGTTTATTGCTGATAAATCTGGAGCCGGTGAGCGTGGAAGCCGCGGTATCATTGCAGCACTGGGGCCAG
ATGGTAAGCCCTCCCGTATCGTAGTTATCTACACGACGGGGAGTCAGGCAACTATGGATGAACGAAATAG
ACAGATCGCTGAGATAGGTGCCTCACTGATTAAGCATTGGTAACTGTCAGACCAAGTTTACTCATATATA
CTTTAGATTGATTTAAAACTTCATTTTTAATTTAAAAGGATCTAGGTGAAGATCCTTTTTGATAATCTCA
TGACCAAAATCCCTTAACGTGAGTTTTCGTTCCACTGAGCGTCAGACCCCGTAGAAAAGATCAAAGGATC
TTCTTGAGATCCTTTTTTTCTGCGCGTAATCTGCTGCTTGCAAACAAAAAAACCACCGCTACCAGCGGTG
GTTTGTTTGCCGGATCAAGAGCTACCAACTCTTTTTCCGAAGGTAACTGGCTTCAGCAGAGCGCAGATAC
CAAATACTGTCCTTCTAGTGTAGCCGTAGTTAGGCCACCACTTCAAGAACTCTGTAGCACCGCCTACATA
CCTCGCTCTGCTAATCCTGTTACCAGTGGCTGCTGCCAGTGGCGATAAGTCGTGTCTTACCGGGTTGGAC
TCAAGACGATAGTTACCGGATAAGGCGCAGCGGTCGGGCTGAACGGGGGGTTCGTGCACACAGCCCAGCT
TGGAGCGAACGACCTACACCGAACTGAGATACCTACAGCGTGAGCTATGAGAAAGCGCCACGCTTCCCGA
AGGGAGAAAGGCGGACAGGTATCCGGTAAGCGGCAGGGTCGGAACAGGAGAGCGCACGAGGGAGCTTCCA
GGGGGAAACGCCTGGTATCTTTATAGTCCTGTCGGGTTTCGCCACCTCTGACTTGAGCGTCGATTTTTGT
GATGCTCGTCAGGGGGGCGGAGCCTATGGAAAAACGCCAGCAACGCGGCCTTTTTACGGTTCCTGGCCTT
TTGCTGGCCTTTTGCTCACATGTGAGGGCCTATTTCCCATGATTCCTTCATATTTGCATATACGATACAA
GGCTGTTAGAGAGATAATTGGAATTAATTTGACTGTAAACACAAAGATATTAGTACAAAATACGTGACGT
AGAAAGTAATAATTTCTTGGGTAGTTTGCAGTTTTAAAATTATGTTTTAAAATGGACTATCATATGCTTA
CCGTAACTTGAAAGTATTTCGATTTCTTGGCTTTATATATCTTGTGGAAAGGACGAAACACCGGGTCTTC
GAGAAGACCTGTTTTAGAGCTAGAAATAGCAAGTTAAAATAAGGCTAGTCCGTTATCAACTTGAAAAAGT
GGCACCGAGTCGGTGCTTTTTTGTTTTAGAGCTAGAAATAGCAAGTTAAAATAAGGCTAGTCCGTTTTTA
GCGCGTGCGCCAATTCTGCAGACAAATGGCTCTAGAGACCGGCGCCGCTACAGGGCGCGTCCCATTCGCC
ATTCAGGCTGCGCAACTGTTGGGAAGGGCGATCGGTGCGGGCCTCTTCGCTATTACGCCAGCTGGCGAAA
GGGGGATGTGCTGCAAGGCGATTAAGTTGGGTAACGCCAGGGTTTTCCCAGTCACGACGTTGTAAAACGA
CGGCCAGTGAGCGCGCGTAATACGACTCACTATAGGGCGAATTGGGTACCGGGCCCCCCCTCGAGGTCCT
CCAGCTTTTGTTCCCTTTAGTGAGGGTTAATTGCGCGCTTGGCGTAATCATGGTCATAGCTGTTTCCTGT
GTGAAATTGTTATCCGCTCACAATTCCACACAACATACGAGCCGGAAGCATAAAGTGTAAAGCCTGGGGT
GCCTAATGAGTGAGCTAACTCACATTAATTGCGTTGCGCTCACTGCCCGCTTTCCACCGGTGGTCTCTTC
TAG
Features (pLannotate 1.2.2; 27 found; start..end, strand, type, name):
      8..293     +  enhancer       CMV enhancer: human cytomegalovirus immediate early enhancer; contains an 18-bp deletion relative to the standard CMV enhancer
    295..572     +  promoter       chicken β-actin promoter: No description available
    573..801     +  intron         hybrid intron: hybrid between chicken β-actin (CBA) and minute virus of mice (MMV) introns (Gray et al., 2011)
    834..1436    +  CDS            fokIR (fragment): T2F1_PLAOK - Also known as rfoKI. Experimental evidence at protein level: Swiss-Prot protein existence level 1. Recognizes the double-stranded sequence 5'-GGATG-3'/3'-CATCC- 5' and cleaves respectively 14 bases after G-1 and 13 bases before C-1. From Planomicrobium okeanokoites (Planococcus okeanokoites) (Flavobacterium okeanokoites).
   1452..3053    +  CDS            dCas9(N): N-terminal portion of catalytically inactive Streptococcus pyogenes dCas9 carrying the D10A mutation (Zetsche et al., 2015)
   3054..5552    +  CDS            Cas9(C): C-terminal portion of Streptococcus pyogenes Cas9 (Zetsche et al., 2015)
   5553..5600    +  CDS            nucleoplasmin NLS: bipartite nuclear localization signal from nucleoplasmin
   5634..5745    +  polyA_signal   bGH poly(A) signal: bovine growth hormone polyadenylation signal
   5850..5990    +  repeat_region  AAV2 ITR: inverted terminal repeat of adeno-associated virus serotype 2 inverted
   5995..6046    -  misc_feature   bom (fragment): basis of mobility region from pBR322
   6065..6445    +  rep_origin     M13 ori (sequence partly withheld): M13 bacteriophage origin of replication; arrow indicates direction of (+) strand synthesis
   6521..6570    -  misc_feature   bom (fragment): basis of mobility region from pBR322
   6672..6707    -  CDS            rop (fragment): Rop protein, which maintains plasmids at low copy number; rop
   6802..6906    +  promoter       AmpR promoter: bla
   6907..7767    +  CDS            AmpR: β-lactamase; bla; confers resistance to ampicillin, carbenicillin, and related antibiotics
   7938..8526    +  rep_origin     ori: high-copy-number ColE1/pMB1/pBR322/pUC origin of replication
   8588..8828    +  promoter       U6 promoter: RNA polymerase III promoter for human U6 snRNA
   8855..8930    +  misc_RNA       gRNA scaffold: guide RNA scaffold for the Streptococcus pyogenes CRISPR/Cas9 system
   8937..8980    +  misc_RNA       gRNA scaffold (fragment): guide RNA scaffold for the Streptococcus pyogenes CRISPR/Cas9 system
   9026..9044    -  rep_origin     f1 ori (fragment): f1 bacteriophage origin of replication; arrow indicates direction of (+) strand synthesis
   9049..9204    -  CDS            lacZα (fragment): LacZα fragment of β-galactosidase; lacZ fragment
   9212..9230    +  promoter       T7 promoter: promoter for bacteriophage T7 RNA polymerase
   9239..9262    -  misc_feature   MCS (fragment): pBluescript multiple cloning site
   9278..9296    -  promoter       T3 promoter: promoter for bacteriophage T3 RNA polymerase
   9341..9357    -  protein_bind   lac operator: The lac repressor binds to the lac operator to inhibit transcription in E. coli. This inhibition can be relieved by adding lactose or isopropyl-β-D-thiogalactopyranoside (IPTG). lac repressor encoded by lacI
   9365..9395    -  promoter       lac promoter: promoter for the E. coli lac operon
   9410..9431    -  protein_bind   CAP binding site: CAP binding activates transcription in the presence of cAMP. E. coli catabolite activator protein
