[The description below was written by a language model from this plasmid's Addgene catalogue record and pLannotate feature annotations shown in this document.]
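Description:
pX330A_FokI-1x2 is a mammalian expression CRISPR plasmid built on a pUC-origin backbone and partly derived from the pX330 series. It is propagated in E. coli at high copy through the ColE1/pUC origin and selected with ampicillin via the β-lactamase gene. The annotation also picks up an M13/f1 phage origin, a single AAV2 ITR downstream of the polyadenylation signal, and small fragments of bom and rop, which appear to be backbone remnants rather than functional modules.

The main payload is a FokI-dCas9 fusion driven by the CBh promoter, annotated here as its component parts: a CMV enhancer, the chicken β-actin promoter and a hybrid CBA/MVM intron. The open reading frame begins with a fragment of the FokI restriction endonuclease from F. okeanokoites, followed by Streptococcus pyogenes Cas9 carrying the D10A change and described in the record as catalytically dead. It ends with a nucleoplasmin bipartite nuclear localization signal and a bGH poly(A) signal. Because the FokI cleavage domain cuts only as a dimer, such fusions generally need two guide RNAs that bring two fusion proteins to adjacent sites, which tightens targeting specificity.

A human U6 Pol III promoter followed by an S. pyogenes gRNA scaffold provides guide expression; the record does not state a specific guide sequence. Downstream lie a second partial scaffold and a stretch containing lacZα, lac promoter/operator, T7 and T3 promoters and multiple cloning site fragments. This may be a placeholder for adding a further guide cassette, although the record does not explain it or the "1x2" designation. The associated publication concerns producing knockout mice by DNA microinjection of CRISPR/Cas9 vectors into fertilized oocytes.
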