Addgene plasmid #63602: pX330A_FokI-1x2
Purpose: Expresses FokI-dCas9 and gRNA
Depositing lab: Takashi Yamamoto. Depositing organization: Hiroshima University. Publication: Production of knockout mice by DNA microinjection of various CRISPR/Cas9 vectors into freeze-thawed fertilized oocytes. Nakagawa Y, Sakuma T, Sakamoto T, Ohmuraya M, Nakagata N, Yamamoto T. BMC Biotechnol. 2015 May 22;15(1):33. 10.1186/s12896-015-0144-x PubMed 25997509.
Backbone
  Vector backbone: pUC ori vector
  Vector type: Mammalian Expression, CRISPR
Growth in bacteria
  Bacterial resistance: Ampicillin, 100 μg/mL
  Growth temperature: 37°C
  Growth strain: Stbl3
  Copy number: High Copy
Gene/Insert
  Gene/Insert name: FokI-dCas9
  Species: S. pyogenes and F. okeanokoites
  Promoter: CBh
  Cloning method: Unknown
  Sequencing primers: 5′ T7 (TAATACGACTCACTATAGGG)
Resource information
  A portion of this plasmid was derived from a plasmid made by: Feng Zhang
Terms and licenses: Academic/Nonprofit Terms; Industry Terms: Not Available to Industry
How to cite: pX330A_FokI-1x2 was a gift from Takashi Yamamoto (Addgene plasmid # 63602 ; http://n2t.net/addgene:63602 ; RRID:Addgene_63602)
