>Addgene plasmid #63602 | pX330A_FokI-1x2 | addgene partial sequence | sequence record 113847 | M13pUC-Fwd 5'-CCCAGTCACGACGTTGTAAAACG-3'
TGAGGGTTAATTGCGCGCTTGGCGTAATCATGGTCATANCTGTTTCCTGTGTGAAATTGTTATCCGCTCA
CAATTCCACACAACATACGAGCCGGAAGCATAAAGTGTAAAGCCTGGGGTGCCTAATGAGTGAGCTAACT
CACATTAATTGCGTTGCGCTCACTGCCAGCTTTCCACCGGTGGTCTCTTCTAGAGGTACCCGTTACATAA
CTTACGGTAAATGGCCCGCCTGGCTGACCGCCCAACGACCCCCGCCCATTGACNTCAATAGTAACGCCAA
TAGGGACTTTCCATTGACGTCAATGGGTGGAGTATTTAC
