>Addgene plasmid #63602 | pX330A_FokI-1x2 | addgene partial sequence | sequence record 113878 | hSpCas9-R1 5'-CGCTCGTGCTTCTTATCCTC-3'
AGCTGTCGTCCACCTTGGCCATCTCGTTGCTGAAGATCTCTTGCAGATAGCAGATCCGGTTCTTCCGTCT
GGTGTATCTTCTTCTGGCGGTTCTCTTCAGCCGGGTGGCCTCGGCTGTTTCGCCGCTGTCGAACAGCAGG
GCTCCGATCAGGTTCTTCTTGATGCTGTGCCGGTCGGTGTTGCCCAGCACCTTGAATTTCTTGCTGGGCA
CCTTGTACTCGTCGGTGATCACGGCCCAGCCCACAGAGTTGGTGCCGATGGCCAGGCCGATGCTGTACTT
CTTGTCGGATCCACCGCCACCGAAATTGATCTCGCCATTGTTAAACTTGCGTCTGACTTCTTCCAGTGTC
AGAGTTCCCGCTTTGATCATTTCTCCACCAATGAGCAGTTCCTCTACGGACAAAACCGCACCATTGCAGT
TCGTAATGTGATTCAACCGTGTGAGCTGGGCCTTATAGTTGCCTTTGAAATGCCCAGAGACAAACAAAAA
CTTAAACTCGGTCACTGATGAAGGATACACTTTCCACCACTCATTTGGATTGATGTGTTTGTTCCTGGTC
TGATTTTCTTCGACATAACGTTGCATCTCATCTGCCTGCCCGATGGGAAGATTGTACCCACCGCTGTAGG
CTTTCGTGTCGACGATCACTCCGTAATCAATCGGGCTCCCCACCGTATAGATTGCTCCGTCGGGTTTTCG
TGATCCACCGAGATGCTTCCCTCGGTATCCATAAACCTTCATAAAGAACTCCATTACCTTCATCTCAAGG
ATTCTGTCTTGAGTCGAGTTCCTAGCAATTTCGATAAGTTCGATGTATTCATGCGGTACGTATTTCAATT
TGTGCCGCAGCTCCGACTTTT
